Addgene plasmid #69880: pTL370
Purpose: attB flanked genomic Cirl for integration at attP sites.
Depositing lab: Robert Kittel & Tobias Langenhan. Depositing organization: Julius-Maximilians-Universitaet Wuerzburg. Publication: The adhesion GPCR latrophilin/CIRL shapes mechanosensation. Scholz N, Gehring J, Guan C, Ljaschenko D, Fischer R, Lakshmanan V, Kittel RJ, Langenhan T. Cell Rep. 2015 May 12;11(6):866-74. doi: 10.1016/j.celrep.2015.04.008. Epub 2015 Apr 30. PubMed 25937282.
Backbone
  Vector backbone: pGE-attB-GMR
  Backbone manufacturer: Huang et al., 2009, PMID 19429710
  Total vector size (bp): 16880
  Vector type: phiC31-integration vector
Growth in bacteria
  Bacterial resistance: Ampicillin, 100 μg/mL
  Growth temperature: 37°C
  Growth strain: DH5alpha
  Copy number: Unknown
Gene/Insert
  Gene/Insert name: CIRL
  Species: D. melanogaster (fly)
  Entrez Gene: Cirl (a.k.a. Dmel_CG8639, BcDNA:GH07331, CG8639, CIRL, Dmel\CG8639, anon-WO0170980.7, anon-WO0170980.8, dcirl)
  Cloning method: Restriction Enzyme; 5′ cloning site NotI (not destroyed); 3′ cloning site AscI (not destroyed)
  Sequencing primers: 5′ pCasper-R GTCGGCAAGAGACATCCACT
Terms and licenses: Academic/Nonprofit Terms; Industry Terms: Not Available to Industry
How to cite: pTL370 was a gift from Robert Kittel & Tobias Langenhan (Addgene plasmid # 69880 ; http://n2t.net/addgene:69880 ; RRID:Addgene_69880)
