[The description below was written by a language model from this plasmid's Addgene catalogue record and pLannotate feature annotations shown in this document.]
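Description:
pTL370 is a 16,880 bp φC31-integration vector for Drosophila melanogaster, built on the pGE-attB-GMR backbone. It carries a genomic fragment of the Cirl locus (CG8639), which encodes the fly latrophilin-type adhesion GPCR, cloned between NotI and AscI sites that both remain intact. In bacteria the plasmid is maintained through a high-copy ColE1/pUC-type origin and selected with ampicillin via the β-lactamase gene under its own promoter.

The feature table places a minimal φC31 attB site upstream of the insert. This site lets φC31 integrase recombine the plasmid into an attP landing site in the fly genome, consistent with the stated purpose of integrating genomic Cirl at attP sites. The annotated Cirl coding matches span several kilobases. They are accompanied by shorter hits to mouse Adgrl1 and a sea urchin galactoside-binding lectin. These probably reflect homology of Cirl exons and domains to those proteins rather than separate foreign inserts. The fragmented pattern fits a genomic, intron-containing fragment. No heterologous promoter is annotated for Cirl, so expression presumably depends on regulatory sequence within the genomic fragment, though the record does not state this.

Downstream of the insert lie a loxP site and a white eye-colour marker, which allows transgenic flies to be identified by eye pigmentation. The single loxP could permit Cre-mediated removal of the marker and vector sequence if a partner loxP exists at the landing site, but the record does not confirm this. Also annotated are P element 5′ and 3′ end sequences, a mini-white fragment and a gypsy insulator fragment, which probably carried over from the parental vectors. The construct suits reintroducing wild-type Cirl at an engineered attP locus, for example as a rescue allele.
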