Features (pLannotate 1.2.2; 13 found; start..end, strand, type, name):
      1..233     -  misc_feature   P element 3' end: P element 3' end
    242..286     -  protein_bind   gypsy insulator (fragment): chromatin insulator from Drosophila Su(Hw), CP190, and Mod(mdg4)67.2
    353..386     +  protein_bind   attB: minimal attB site for the φC31 integrase (Groth et al., 2000) phage φC31 integrase
   2570..2668    +  CDS            LEG_HELCR (fragment): Experimental evidence at protein level: Swiss-Prot protein existence level 1. This protein binds D-galactoside. May have an important role in the activation of eggs (triggered by fertilization), or in their subsequent differentiation. The dimeric form is essential for hemagglutination activity. From Heliocidaris crassispina (Sea urchin) (Anthocidaris crassispina).
   3050..4009    +  CDS            Adgrl1 (fragment): AGRL1_MOUSE - Also known as Kiaa0821 From Mus musculus (Mouse).
   4099..8847    +  CDS            Cirl (fragment): LPHN_DROME - Experimental evidence at protein level: Swiss-Prot protein existence level 1. From Drosophila melanogaster (Fruit fly).
  11175..11208   -  protein_bind   loxP: Cre-mediated recombination occurs in the 8-bp core sequence (GCATACAT). Cre recombinase
  11998..14058   +  CDS            w: WHITE_DROME - Experimental evidence at transcript level: Swiss-Prot protein existence level 2. Part of a membrane-spanning permease system necessary for the transport of pigment precursors into pigment cells responsible for eye color. White dimerize with brown for the transport of guanine. Scarlet and white complex transports a metabolic intermediate (such as 3- hydroxy kynurenine) from the cytoplasm into the pigment granules. From Drosophila melanogaster (Fruit fly).
  14252..14837   -  misc_feature   P element 5' end: No description available
  14838..15066   -  CDS            mini-white (fragment): Drosophila white gene eye color pigment; white; This is a modified version of the white gene lacking part of the first intron.
  15072..15660   -  rep_origin     ori: high-copy-number ColE1/pMB1/pBR322/pUC origin of replication
  15831..16691   -  CDS            AmpR: β-lactamase; bla; confers resistance to ampicillin, carbenicillin, and related antibiotics
  16692..16796   -  promoter       AmpR promoter: bla
>Addgene plasmid #69880 | pTL370 | depositor full sequence | sequence record 124043 | pTL370 sequence 16880 bps
CATGATGAAATAACATAAGGTGGTCCCGTCGGCAAGAGACATCCACTTAACGTATGCTTGCAATAAGTGC
GAGTGAAAGGAATAGTATTCTGAGTGTCGTATTGAGTCTGAGTGAGACAGCGATATGATTGTTGATTAAC
CCTTAGCATGTCCGTGGGGTTTGAATTAACTCATAATATTAATTAGACGAAATTATTTTTAAAGTTTTAT
TTTTAATAATTTGCGAGTACGCAAAGCTAGAGTTGTTGGTTGGCACACCACAAATATACTGTTGCCGAGC
ACAATTCCGCTCGAATTGCCGGCTGTACACTTAAGAAGTTCCTACTGCAGGTAATGAATTGCCGCGGTGC
GGGTGCCAGGGCGTGCCCTTGGGCTCCCCGGGCGCGTACTCCACGAATTCTTGCATGCAATGCGGCCGCA
GTAATTTGTCTTCGATGTATGCATAACAATCACCACGTTACATTCCTATTTGAATTGCGCGCTCTTCCCA
GCAGCAAGTTGGCAGTCCGATAGTTGCGTTTTTAGGCTGGCAACACCCTCCAGCTTCAACCAGACATTCA
AGTATACAGAATTTTTCTAAAAGAAAGTTGATTGTGAATCGAGCTCTCAAGCGAATAGGATCGTCTGCGT
TGTATGGAGTTTAATCCGAAATATAAGTGTAATAATTGCCCAAAGTGAAGTAAAACCTAGTGCTAACCAA
GGAGCAAAGCATCCGTGAATAAAAAAAAACAAAAAAGCAACTTAAAGCCAGTCTTTTTCGTGGCTTTGGC
ATCATCAATAACTAAGCCAACAAATCGCTCTGAAAATCGCCAACTGGCGACAGAAATCAACGGGAAAACT
TCATTCCGAGTTTAAAAATGTTTTATTCTCGCGGAATTCAAGAAACGTCCACAGTTTTCAACGTGAAAAA
AATGCCCGGAGTTGGAACAAAGAAAGACACCCAAACTGGGGCTCCGCGGGGCAGAAAAAACTCGAAGCGC
AGCTGCAGCAACTTTTCTCTACATTTACATCCACATGCATATATGTTCGTGAATAGTGTGCATCGGGTGT
ACAAAGAAAACGGGTCTTTGTTCTGTCCACGAATCGATGGCCATGCAACAACTACAACCACAGTGTGGGT
GTACACAGAAGGGTGTGTATTCTTAGCTCCCTACCCTACCCCCTCCCCTGCCCCATGCCATCTTCTTATC
TTCTATTTGTCTTTTGCCTGCTTGTTCGTGTTTGCCCAAGGAGTCAATATGTAAACAATTATCTAATGGA
TTCTCTACCTTTCAGATACATAAGTTGAATGGTACTTTTGAGTCCAACTTTCATGAATATGACTCCAAAC
GGAAATACATAAGAGGTATGTACATATGTACATAGGTGTGCTTGGCCTGGATATCATCATACATAAATAT
AAGACCATTTTAATTATTAAAGATATATAAATGCAATTTATAATTCTTACAATTAATTATGTTTTCTTGA
TATTTGCATTGCTTATATAGTGTTTTAATAGGAGTTATACAAAGAGGTTCTGAATATTAAAATAACTTAA
ATTTATTAGAATCTACACTTTTGATATTTACTGTAACCAGGTCATTAGATTGACTCAACATTGATGTGAT
ATTGCACAAGTAAATTAAATGGAACCAATATCAATAAAAGAAAAGGATAGTTCTCCTTTTCCTTTCTAAC
GAAATACAACATGTCTTAAGTTATTAGTTATGTGCCTTAAAATAATAATAATAATAATACCAAACATTAT
AAATGTTATCTTCCCTTTCAGTTTGAATACTTCAAACCGAGTGAAACACTGCCGAATGAGCATTGCCGAT
AAGAACCAATGATGGACGATCGATGATTCGTGATCTGGGCCGGCAGGATTTGGTATTTATGACTACTATT
GCACTTGCTACCAAGCTAACGACCCACATACTCCACCATCAACCTCAGCATTACTAAGTATATCCCAGGC
AGTGTAAAAGCGTATCATGCTACCAACCATATTGTCAATATCCTATGAGCATATATCGTTAGATCGTAAG
TGTCTTTGCAGGCCCACCAACAATCCAATCCAAACCAAACCAAACTACAACAATCATCGCCGCTAACCAA
AAAATTTCTTTTTATATGCCATATATATATACCATGTCCATATAAACCCATACCCTGCCCAGCACCCTGT
GACTTATGAAGCCTTCGCCTTTCAGTGTCCAAGTACCAAACCGCCTACGCCTGCGAAGGTAAGAAACTGA
CCATCGAGTGCGATCCCGGCGATGTGATCAACCTCATTCGGGCCAACTATGGCCGCTTCTCGATTACCAT
CTGCAATGACCACGGGAATGTGGAGTGGAGTGTTAACTGCATGTTTCCCAAGTCACTCAGCGTACTGAAC
TCAAGGTAATACATCTTTTAAAGTTTATTGGATCTTCAAATCATTAAACATGTCATTTGGAAATTTCATA
CTCTGGTTGCGAATATCAATAAACTATTTCAACACAAGTCAATCAATCAAGCATCTTAAATATGTGAAAA
TTACCCAACTCTGTTTACTGATGAACGCGTATTTTTCCCATTTTCCAGATGTGCCCACAAGCAGAGCTGC
GGCGTGTTGGCAGCCACGAGCATGTTCGGGGATCCCTGTCCCGGTACCCACAAGTATCTGGAGGCACACT
ACCAGTGCATAAGTGCAGCCCAAACTTCGACGACGACCAACAGGCCCAGTCCGCCGCCATGGGTGCTGAG
CAATGGTCCGCCGATCTTTGGCAACGGCAGTGGACTGATCCATCCGCCCGGGGTTGGAGCGGGTGCGCCG
CCCCCGCCGAGACTTCCCACACTTCCCGGAGTGGTGGGAATCAGTGGGAATCCCGGCCTGTTCAACGTAC
CACCGCAACACACCGCCGTCACGCACTCCACGCCCTCGAGCAGCACGACAGCCGTGGGCGGTGGACGTTT
GAAGGGTGGGGCCACCTCCACGACGACCACCAAGCATCCGGCTGGCCGCCATGATGGTCTGCCACCGCCG
CCGCAACTGCACCACCACCACAACCACCACGGTGAAGACACTGCCTCACCCACCAAGCCGAGCAGCAAGC
TGCCGGCTGGCGGTAATGCCACTTCACCATCCAACACGAGGATACTCACGGGCGTCGGAGGTTCCGGAAC
TGATGACGGAACCCTACTGACCACAAAGAGCTCACCCAACCGCCCACCGGGCACTGCGGCCAGTGGATCC
GTTGTCCCCGGGAACGGCAGCGTGGTGCGCACCATCAACAATATTAATTTGAACGCAGCCGGGATGTCCG
GAGGCGATGATGAGTCCAAGTTGTTTTGCGGCCCCACTCATGCCCGCAATTTGTACTGGAACATGACTCG
AGTGGGTGATGTGAATGTTCAGCCCTGTCCTGGCGGAGCAGCCGGCATCGCCAAGTGGCGTTGCGTTCTA
ATGAAGAGGATACCCGACTCCGGCTACGATGAGTACGATGATGACATCAGTTCGACAACTCCGGCACCCA
GCGGTGGCGACTGTCTGCACAACAGCAGCAGCTGCGAGCCGCCGGTGAGCATGGCCCACAAGGTAAACCA
GCGTCTGCGCAACTTTGAGCCCACCTGGCATCCCGCGACACCTGATCTGACGCAATGCCGCAGCCTTTGG
CTCAACAATCTGGAAATGCGAGTAAACCAGCGGGACTCCTCCTTGATCTCCATCGCCAACGATATGTCCG
AAGTGACCAGTAGCAAAACGCTCTACGGCGGCGACATGTTGGTCACCACGAAGATTATCCAAACAGTGTC
CGAGAAGATGATGCACGACAAGGAGACCTTCCCGGATCAGCGACAGCGCGAGGCTATGATCATGGAGTTG
TTGCATTGTGTGGTCAAAACCGGCTCCAACCTGCTGGACGAATCGCAGCTGTCCTCGTGGTTGGATCTCA
ATCCGGAGGACCAAATGCGTGTAGCCACATCCTTGCTAACTGGCCTGGAATACAATGCCTTTCTGCTGGC
GGATACGATCATCAGGGAGCGCAGCGTGGTGCAAAAAGTCAAAAATATATGTGAGTTCTAAATGTTTGCA
TTGTTTGCATTTCAAAATACTTATAACTGTATATCACCATAGTGCTCTCCGTTCGAGTTCTGGAAACCAA
GACTATCCAGTCCAGCGTGGTCTTCCCAGATTCGGATCAGTGGCCCTTGAGTTCGGATCGTATTGAGCTG
CCACGAGCTGCTCTAATAGATAATAGTGAAGGCGGTCTGGTGCGAATTGTATTCGCCGCCTTCGATCGCC
TGGAATCCATTCTAAAGCCCAGCTATGATCACTTCGATCTCAAGAGCTCCCGCAGTTACGGTAAGTCCAC
AGAGAACTGAAAAACGTTAGAATAGTATAATCTAAATGTTTTCTTAGTTCGCAATACAGCCATCCTGAGC
AACGACAGCGATGTCAACGCGGGGGAGATCCAACAGCGCCTACGCATCCTGAACAGCAAGGTGATCTCGG
CCAGCTTGGGCAAGGGGCGTCACATACAACTCTCCCAGCCCATAACCCTGACACTGAAACATCTGAAGAC
CGAGAATGTAACGAATCCCACCTGCGTGTTCTGGAACTATATTGACCAGTAAGACTCATATGCTCATATG
CCTAATAATTTATACGAATTAATGTTTTTGTTTTAGTGCGTGGTCTGCCAACGGATGCAGTCTGGAGTCC
ACTAACCGCACGCACAGCGTCTGCAGTTGCAACCACCTGACAAACTTTGCCATACTAATGGACGTTGTGG
ATGAGCACCAGCATTCGTTGTTCACCATGTTCGATGGAAACATGCGCATATTCATCTACATAAGCATCGG
CATCTGCGTGGTCTTCATAGTTATCGCCCTGCTAACGCTGAAGCTGTTCAATGGGGTCTTTGTGAAGGTA
AGAAACGGCTCCAATCCCTTGCCGCATCAGCGGTCGGGCAGCAGACGCCAGCAAAACAATATTCGCGACC
AGACCCACGAGTCCTTGACCCTGACCACGCCAACCAGTCAGTCCAATGTGCCGCCGCCCAGTCATGGGAA
CACGAACTTTATCCAACACAATTCCATCCGCAACTCACACCGCAACAATCTGAACTACAATGTCCAACAG
CAGCAGCAGCAACAGCAACAACAAGTTGTTGCGGCAGCTGCTGCTGCTGTTGTGCTGTCCAATCAGCCGC
AGCGAAATATGCAACATGCCATGAACAACTTGAATCTGAATCTGCATCAGCACGGTCAGCAGACGGCTGC
TGCTGCAGCTGCTGCTGCCTCAATAGCCGCTGCACTGCAGCAACATGCAGTTCAGGCCAGCAACGCCAGC
AATAACCTCAACATCAGCCACAACTATCTGCAGCAGCAGCATGTCCAGCAGCAGCAGCAGCAGCAGCGTG
GCCAGCAGCCGCAGCCACATCCGCACCGCAATCACAACCTTAATGTGGACGGCAATGGATTGGATAACAC
GAACAACATCATTATGCAGGCCAACATGGACGACTTACAATATAAGTGGTGGTGGTGGTGAAAAAACAGA
TAAACACAATTTTAGGCTAGGCTAGGCTTTCTAGACATATGTATTTATGACCGAGAGACACATGTGATAT
AATGCTTAAGTAACTTAAATTGTTAATGAACCTCTCTCTGGCAGGATTCAAAGATAAGACTCAAAAGCTG
TGCTGGGCAGCGATGATCACTGTTGCGTCCCAGTAACAGCTTGCACGCGAAGACTCCCATTTATATTTAT
GTATCGTAGTAATTTGTCATAGCTTAAGATTAGCACACAAAACCAATAATGAAATATCTTCATATGATAG
ACTCATTTTTCTTTTTGTTACAAATCATCACTCTGGCATGTTTTACTTAATCGTTTAATCATTTTTGAAA
TACCATAACCCCTTTTATGTGCATTGATTGTTTAACAAATTTAACATAGACATCGTACAACTAAATACCT
AGAACACTTCTGACTTTCTTTTGTATTTCATTAATTAATAAAATATACAAATGTTGCTAATTTTGTCCTG
TAAATATTGCATTTTGTGTTTGTTCATTTAGTTTGTATGTATATTACCTATGTGTTGTGCTTGTTTCGTG
TTCTGTTCATTGTTTTATTCGTATTCGTATTACTCTTAGTCTTTGGATTTTCACCACCACCCACCAAAAT
TATTGTAAATCAAGTTCTAAATTAAGTTTGACTATCAAATCTGACACCTATTCTTCAAAACGTTTAAGAT
TATCAATTTCCTTAAAATGTCTAAAAGCTCCCTGATGATCGAATCTTTAGGGTCCTTCTGCTGGTGCTGC
TTAAAGAAAAAATTTGCACTGACTTCTCGAACTTATATTAACTTTTCACTCTGTCTTCTCTTTAACTGTC
CACTCCAGTCCGCGCGCACCTCGATCTATACCAGCATTTACCTTTGCCTCCTGGCCATCGAGCTGCTCTT
TCTCCTGGGCATTGAACAGACCGAAACAAGCATTTTCTGCGGCTTCATTACTATTTTCCTACACTGTGCC
ATCCTATCGGGCACCGCCTGGTTCTGTTACGAAGGTAAGAAGGCCGAATTTCATCTACACTTTGCAGCCC
TAACCCTTTGCCTCTGCAGCCTTCCATTCGTACTCAACGCTCACCTCGGACGAGCTCCTGCTGGAGGTGG
ACCAGACGCCCAAGGTGAACTGCTACTACCTCTTGTCCTACGGACTGTCGCTGAGCGTGGTGGCCATCTC
GCTGGTCATCGATCCCAGCACCTATACCCAAAACGATTATTGCGTGCTGATGGAGGCGAATGCCTTGTTT
TATGCCACCTTTGTAATACCAGTGCTTGTCTTCTTTGTGGTAAGTTACATAATATGAGATGAAGCTTCAA
AAGCGCAGTTACCATTTTAAATTAATTCACTTTTACAGGCTGCCATTGGTTACACATTCCTCTCCTGGAT
TATAATGTGCCGCAAAAGTCGCACGGGTCTAAAGACCAAGGAACATACTCGCCTCGCTAGCGTGCGGTAA
GATATTGAAAATCCATATACACTTTAAAGATCCTTCGATGCCCATGTACCTCAAATCCTAGGTTCGACAT
ACGCTGCTCCTTTGTGTTCCTCTTGCTGCTCAGCGCTGTTTGGTGCTCGGCCTACTTCTATTTGCGAGGA
GCCAAAATGGACGATGACACGGCTGATGTGTATGGATACTGCTTCATCTGCTTCAACACATTGCTGGGGC
TCTATATCTTCGTGTTCCATTGCATTCAAAACGAAAAGATCCGGCGGGAGTATCGGAAGTATGTGAGACA
GCACGCTTGGCTGCCCAAGTGCTTGCGCTGCTCGAAAACATCAATTTCCTCGGGCATTGTTACCGGCAAT
GGACCCACAGCCGGAACCCTTTGCAGCGTCTCCACGTCCAAGAAGCCCAAGCTGCCGTTAGGAGTGAGCG
AAGAGGCGCATGACGATCCCCAGCAGCAACAGCAGACACCAGTGCCCATCACAGAGGATGCCATTATGGG
AGCCACCTCTGATTGTGAACTGAACGAGGCCCAGCAAAGAAGAACCCTAAAAAGTGGCCTAATGACGGGC
ACACTACAGGCTCCACCGCAGACCCTTGGTGGCCATGTTGTGCTCGAAAGAGGTAGCACTCTCCGCTCCA
CTGGTCATGCCTCACCCACCAGCTCTGCCGGGTCCACACACCTGATTTTTGCGCACAAGCAACAACAACA
ACAGCAGCAACAGGGACCTTTGGGCGAGTCTTACTACCATCAGCCGGACTACTACAGCTGGAAGCAACCA
TCAACTGGAACAGGAGGATTGAAAACACCGCGGGAGTACTACAATAATGCGGGTGCTGCTGCATCATCGC
CGCAACAGGCGCACGAGGTATTCTACTGGACTCAAAAGCCGAACAGCGGCCACAATGGCAAAAAGAAGAG
GGGCGCCGGAGGAGTTCCCGCCTCGCCTAGTGGATCTCTGCACAGTCGCACGGCCGCCGCCTCCCAGGTG
CTTTTCTATCCATCGTACAAGAAGACCAAGCCTGGCCAGCCAACAGGCTATCCGCAATACGCGGAGGCGT
TGGACCCACCACTAGCCACTGGCAATGCGGCTGCCTACTACCAGCAGCAGCAACAGTTGCGTCGCCAGCA
GCTACATCAGCAGCAGCAACAGCAGCAGCAGCAGCAACTCTCCTCGGACGAGGAGCAGGCCGAGCAACAT
GCTCACCTGTTGCACCTGCAACGACGAGCTGGTAGCCAGCAGCAGCTCCCTGCTCCACCGCCACACATGG
CGCAGTACCAGCAGGAGTTTATGCAGCGCCAGTATAGAAATAAGCATTCCAACTGTGATCTGGGCATGGG
CGATGCCTACTACAACCAAGGCAGCGTCGGCGGCGCGGATGGTGGGCCGGTCTACGAGGAGATCCTCAGC
AACCGCAACTCGGATGTGCAGCATTACGAGGTGGGTGACTTCGATGTGGACGAGGTGTACAACAATAGCG
TTGGCACTGGCGTCTTCAACAACATGAGAGCGGCGGTGGCCGCCGGCGGTAGTCGGTACGGCGGCGGAAG
CCTGAGTGGCGGCAGTGTCTCGTCCAGGAGCCAACAGCAGCAGCTCAAGAAGCAGCAGCAACAACAGTCG
CTGGCTCAGCAAAGATCGGCTCGACGCTGCACGGCGGATGACGATGACGACGAAGACGAGGAGGAGGATG
AGGAGGCAACGGCCGCGGAGCAATTGCACGACAGCGTCTGTGATGAGGATGAGGAGGAGGACGAGAGCGA
CTTGGAGGATGATGCTCATGGATTGCCACCGCAGAGCGATGAGCGGATGCGTCGTCTGATGGCGATGCAG
GACGAGGATTTTAAGCGGCGGTTTCAGTAAGTACTTCTAATGTTTGACTATATCAACGTTACGAAAAAAT
TACATTTATCCCCTTTACAGACGTCAGCTGCGCAAACATGGAGCGCCTCTTGACTACGGGGCTTTGCCAC
CAGGAGCAGGACCGCAACCCGAGCACAACGGTGCGGTTTTTGGGGTTAGCGGCGGCGTTGGTGAGGGCTC
CCTGCGTGGCGCATTCCGGCAGCAGCAGCAGCAAGCACTGAATGCCAAGTCGCCAGGCGGCCGTTTGGCG
GTAAATGAGCTATTCGGTCACGGCAACTCGGGACCACCGCTGCCGCCGGCGAATCAGACGCCCGCGCAGA
AGCGCCAGCAGCTACAGAAACTGTCACCACAGTCCACCACATCATCGTCGTCGCATACATCACACAGCAA
TCCCAATCCGCATCCCCACCAGCTAACCCATCCGCATCCCCATCAGCATCCTCCGCACCATCAGCAGCGC
CACCTGTCGGCCATGCTCGATGAGAACAACACGGTGCGATGTTATCTGGAACCACTGGCTAAGTGATCAG
TTAACGCAACTCCCCCGGAACAGTCTTAGGCAAAAATTGTAGCTTAGGATCTCTAGCTATACCTAGTATT
AGTCGTTAGTCGAAATATGGAGCATTGTGTGAAACAACATGCTGTCATGCTATACGTGCAGTGATTCGAA
AATCCCAAAACTTTATAAATGTATATGAAATAACTAAAACCTAGACCATAGGGCACATCCATACCCCTGC
GGTGCCGTGCAAGCTTAACCAAAACTCGAGCGATGGGGGGTTGGAATTGGAATTGGAATCGGGCCCTTCG
ACTTGCATGCATTTTATACCAACTTGGAAATCGATATTAAATATAAATGTATGTACCATATATGTATGAT
GTATTGTAATACATGTCACCACATGCCATTTTTAAATACTTAAAAACTAATTTAAACAACCAGAAAATCA
AGTATATATATATGGATGTAGGTATATGTATAAGATCTAGGAACTGTATGTACATGATATATAGAATTCA
GGCGAATTATGTTTTATGTATTTTGTAAGAAATCAATTGTTTTTGATTTACGCTGATTATGCTCGTAAGA
TATATATATATATACACACAGGCTTAAGATTTGTTTTGTGTTTCATAAACCAAAAAGATATCCTACGTTT
TGAAAGATTGTCATTTCTTGCTATCCAGCTGCCGTTTTCCACCTATACAACTAAAATTCCTTCCAACTGC
GAATCAAGAGGAATATAAGAAGTAAAGGGAAATAATACATTGCCATTTTGTTGCTGCATTTCAGCTACGT
TGTAAGCAAACCAGAGCGAAGCATTTGAAGTGTACATTTTCATCAATCTAGATGCTTTAAGCACACACAT
AGGGGCATTTACTTTATATTTTTGAGATACAGAGAGAGAGAGAGCTCGCGAAATGCTTTATTATTTTACA
AAACCGATACAGCATACGGAAATGAAATACCTATATAGCAAAGAAAGATTTCAACCAAACCTCACTTGTT
AACTAGGAACTAACTGAAAACTCTTTAAACACTAGCCAGCTGAAATCCAATCCTAACACTAAACTGTACT
CTATTCCTACTCCCCGAATGGCATTCTCCCTAGAATTTCACGCATGTGTACAAAAACCAAATAAAATATA
GTGCAAACAAGATGATTACCATATATGTCGTACATACCAAGCCAAGGAAGCTCCGTGGGGGCAGCAGGCC
CAGCTCGATCCCATTTGATCTGATCCGATTCGATCCGATCCGATCAGCAAGTTAAACTTGAACGAAACAT
TAGCACACAATCGATAAAGTTAGTAACTAAGCACCCGCAGCATGCCACACATAAAGTGTCTAAATTGGTT
CGGAAATCGCGTGTTTGAAAGAGGAATACAGAATAGCAGATATTGAATGTATAGTGTTGCGCCTCCTAGA
ACTTTACTTATAAATAATAAAGCAGATTTATCAGATACGAGTATATATGTGCGTGTATATTGACGATGCA
AGCCATTGCAATCCCCCTCTTTTGTCGCCACATTCTCGCGAAATTGATTCTAGACCTAGGCATTGAATTG
ATAAATCAGAGATTTTGAATAAAGCAGAAACCGAAACTGAAAACCAGACGCCCAAATCAAAGTTCATAAA
AAGCCCGATGAAAATGTTAATGTACACAATTTTTTCTATTTAAGACAAAATACAAGAAATGGATTGCATT
TTACTGTAAATGACAAATAAGTGTTTTCTTGGGATATTGGGTTCAAAATTTAAAACGGGTGTTTAATTTA
AATAGTTTGCTTTCAAAAATGGCTTTAAATGGCGCGCCGGTACCATAACTTCGTATAATGTATGCTATAC
GAAGTTATCGTACGACTAGCACCTGACTGTCGAGCCCAGTGGAAACCCTTGAAATGCCTTTAAGTCGAGC
CCAGTGGAAACCCTTGAAATGCCTTTAAGTCGAGCCCAGTGGAAACCCTTGAAATGCCTTTAAGTCGAGC
CCAGTGGAAACCCTTGAAATGCCTTTAAGTCGAGCCCAGTGGAAACCCTTGAAATGCCTTTAAGTCGAGT
AGCAGTCGAGGTAGGTACGCCATGCCCCGTTATTCTCTATTCGTTTTGTGACTCTCCCTCTCTGTACTAT
TGCTCTCTCACTCTGTCGCACAGTAAACGGCACGCTATTCTCGTTGCTTCGAGAGAGCGCGCCTCGAATG
TTCGCGAAAAGAGCGCCGGAGTATAAATAGAGGCGCTTCGTCGACGGAGCGTCAATTCAATTCAAACAAG
CAAAGTGAACACATCGCGAAGCAAGCTGAGCAAACAAACAAGCGCAGCTGAACAAGCTAAACAATCTGCA
ATAAAGTGCAAGTTAAAGTGAATCAATTAAAAGTAACCAACAACCAAGTAATTAAACTAAAAACTGCAAC
TACTGAAATCAACCAAGAAGTCATTATTGAAGACAAGAAGAGAACTCTGAATAGGTCGATAGCGTCAATT
CGGCACGAGGTTTCGTGACGAAGCTCCAAGCGGTTTACGCCATCAATTAAACACAAAGTGCTGTGCCAAA
ACTCCTCTCGCTTCTTATTTTTGTTTGTTTTTTGAGTGATTGGGTGGGTGATTGGTTTTGGGTGGGTAAG
CAGGGGAAAGTGTGAAAAATCCCGGCAATGGGCCAAGAGGATCAGGAGCTATTAATTCGCGGAGGCAGCA
AACACCCATCTGCCGAGCATCTGAACAATGGTGACAGCGGAGCGGCTTCGCAGAGCTGCATTAACCAGGG
CTTCGGGCAGGCCAAAAACTACGGCACGCTCCTGCCACCCAGTCCGCCGGAGGACTCCGGTTCAGGGAGC
GGCCAACTAGCCGAGAACCTCACCTATGCCTGGCACAATATGGACATCTTTGGGGCGGTCAATCAGCCGG
GCTCCGGATGGCGGCAGCTGGTCAACCGGACACGCGGACTATTCTGCAACGAGCGACACATACCGGCGCC
CAGGAAACATTTGCTCAAGAACGTTTGCGGCGTGGCCTATCCGGGCGAACTTTTGGCCGTGATGGGCAGT
TCCGGTGCCGGAAAGACGACCCTGCTGAATGCCCTTGCCTTTCGATCGCCGCAGGGCATCCAAGTATCGC
CATCCGGGATGCGACTGCTCAATGGCCAACCTGTGGACGCCAAGGAGATGCAGGCCAGGTGCGCCTATGT
CCAGCAGGATGACCTCTTTATCGGCTCCCTAACGGCCAGGGAACACCTGATTTTCCAGGCCATGGTGCGG
ATGCCACGACATCTGACCTATCGGCAGCGAGTGGCCCGCGTGGATCAGGTGATCCAGGAGCTTTCGCTCA
GCAAATGTCAGCACACGATCATCGGTGTGCCCGGCAGGGTGAAAGGTCTGTCCGGCGGAGAAAGGAAGCG
TCTGGCATTCGCCTCCGAGGCACTAACCGATCCGCCGCTTCTGATCTGCGATGAGCCCACCTCCGGACTG
GACTCATTTACCGCCCACAGCGTCGTCCAGGTGCTGAAGAAGCTGTCGCAGAAGGGCAAGACCGTCATCC
TGACCATTCATCAGCCGTCTTCCGAGCTGTTTGAGCTCTTTGACAAGATCCTTCTGATGGCCGAGGGCAG
GGTAGCTTTCTTGGGCACTCCCAGCGAAGCCGTCGACTTCTTTTCCTACGTGGGTGCCCAGTGTCCTACC
AACTACAATCCGGCGGACTTTTACGTACAGGTGTTGGCCGTTGTGCCCGGACGGGAGATCGAGTCCCGTG
ATCGGATCGCCAAGATATGCGACAATTTTGCCATTAGCAAAGTAGCCCGGGATATGGAGCAGTTGTTGGC
CACCAAAAATTTGGAGAAGCCACTGGAGCAGCCGGAGAATGGGTACACCTACAAGGCCACCTGGTTCATG
CAGTTCCGGGCGGTCCTGTGGCGATCCTGGCTGTCGGTGCTCAAGGAACCACTCCTCGTAAAAGTGCGAC
TTATTCAGACAACGATGGTTGCCATCTTGATTGGCCTCATCTTTTTGGGCCAACAACTCACGCAAGTGGG
CGTGATGAATATCAACGGAGCCATCTTCCTCTTCCTGACCAACATGACCTTTCAAAACGTCTTTGCCACG
ATAAATGTGTTCACCTCAGAGCTGCCAGTTTTTATGAGGGAGGCCCGAAGTCGACTTTATCGCTGTGACA
CATACTTTCTGGGCAAAACGATTGCCGAATTGCCGCTTTTTCTCACAGTGCCACTGGTCTTCACGGCGAT
TGCCTATCCGATGATCGGACTGCGGGCCGGAGTGCTGCACTTCTTCAACTGCCTGGCGCTGGTCACTCTG
GTGGCCAATGTGTCAACGTCCTTCGGATATCTAATATCCTGCGCCAGCTCCTCGACCTCGATGGCGCTGT
CTGTGGGTCCGCCGGTTATCATACCATTCCTGCTCTTTGGCGGCTTCTTCTTGAACTCGGGCTCGGTGCC
AGTATACCTCAAATGGTTGTCGTACCTCTCATGGTTCCGTTACGCCAACGAGGGTCTGCTGATTAACCAA
TGGGCGGACGTGGAGCCGGGCGAAATTAGCTGCACATCGTCGAACACCACGTGCCCCAGTTCGGGCAAGG
TCATCCTGGAGACGCTTAACTTCTCCGCCGCCGATCTGCCGCTGGACTACGTGGGTCTGGCCATTCTCAT
CGTGAGCTTCCGGGTGCTCGCATATCTGGCTCTAAGACTTCGGGCCCGACGCAAGGAGTAGCCGACATAT
ATCCGAAATAACTGTTTGTTTTTTTTTTTTACCATTATTACCATCGTGTTTACTGTTTATTGCCCCCTCA
AAAAGCTAATGTAATTATATTTGTGCCAATAAAAACAAGATATGACCTATAGAATACAAAAAAAAAAAAA
AAAAAAAAAAAAAAACTCGACACCGGGATCCAAACCTAGTGGCTGCTGCTCTAAACGACGCATTTCGTAC
TCCAAAGTACGAATTTTTTCCCTCAAGCTCTTATTTTCATTAAACAATGAACAGGACCTAACGCACAGTC
ACGTTATTGTTTACATAAATGATTTTTTTTACTATTCAAACTTACTCTGTTTGTGTACTCCCACTGGTAT
AGCCTTCTTTTATCTTTTCTGGTTCAGGCTCTATCACTTTACTAGGTACGGCATCTGCGTTGAGTCGCCT
CCTTTTAAATGTCTGACCTTTTGCAGGTGCAGCCTTCCACTGCGAATCATTAAAGTGGGTATCACAAATT
TGGGAGTTTTCACCAAGGCTGCACCCAAGGCTCTGCTCCCACAATTTTCTCTTAATAGCACACTTCGGCA
CGTGAATTAATTTTACTCCAGTCACAGCTTTGCAGCAAAATTTGCAATATTTCATTTTTTTTTATTCCAC
GTAAGGGTTAATGTTTTCAAAAAAAAATTCGTCCGCACACAACCTTTCCTCTCAACAAGCAAACGTGCAC
TGAATTTAAGTGTATACTTCGGTAAGCTTCGGCTATCGACGGGACCACCTTATGTTATTTCATCATGGGC
CAGACCCACGTAGTCCAGCGGCAGATCGGCGGCGGAGAAGTTAAGCGTCTCCAGGATGACCTTGCCCGAA
CTGGGGCACGTGGTGTTCGACGATGTGCAGCTAATTTCGCCCGGCTCCACGTCCGCCCATTGGTTAATCA
GCAGACCCTCGTTGGCGTAACGGAACCATGAGAGGTACGACAACCATTTGAGGTATACTGGCACCGAGCC
CGAGTTCAAGAAGAAGGCGTTTTTCCATAGGCTCCGCCCCCCTGACGAGCATCACAAAAATCGACGCTCA
AGTCAGAGGTGGCGAAACCCGACAGGACTATAAAGATACCAGGCGTTTCCCCCTGGAAGCTCCCTCGTGC
GCTCTCCTGTTCCGACCCTGCCGCTTACCGGATACCTGTCCGCCTTTCTCCCTTCGGGAAGCGTGGCGCT
TTCTCATAGCTCACGCTGTAGGTATCTCAGTTCGGTGTAGGTCGTTCGCTCCAAGCTGGGCTGTGTGCAC
GAACCCCCCGTTCAGCCCGACCGCTGCGCCTTATCCGGTAACTATCGTCTTGAGTCCAACCCGGTAAGAC
ACGACTTATCGCCACTGGCAGCAGCCACTGGTAACAGGATTAGCAGAGCGAGGTATGTAGGCGGTGCTAC
AGAGTTCTTGAAGTGGTGGCCTAACTACGGCTACACTAGAAGGACAGTATTTGGTATCTGCGCTCTGCTG
AAGCCAGTTACCTTCGGAAAAAGAGTTGGTAGCTCTTGATCCGGCAAACAAACCACCGCTGGTAGCGGTG
GTTTTTTTGTTTGCAAGCAGCAGATTACGCGCAGAAAAAAAGGATCTCAAGAAGATCCTTTGATCTTTTC
TACGGGGTCTGACGCTCAGTGGAACGAAAACTCACGTTAAGGGATTTTGGTCATGAGATTATCAAAAAGG
ATCTTCACCTAGATCCTTTTAAATTAAAAATGAAGTTTTAAATCAATCTAAAGTATATATGAGTAAACTT
GGTCTGACAGTTACCAATGCTTAATCAGTGAGGCACCTATCTCAGCGATCTGTCTATTTCGTTCATCCAT
AGTTGCCTGACTCCCCGTCGTGTAGATAACTACGATACGGGAGGGCTTACCATCTGGCCCCAGTGCTGCA
ATGATACCGCGAGACCCACGCTCACCGGCTCCAGATTTATCAGCAATAAACCAGCCAGCCGGAAGGGCCG
AGCGCAGAAGTGGTCCTGCAACTTTATCCGCCTCCATCCAGTCTATTAATTGTTGCCGGGAAGCTAGAGT
AAGTAGTTCGCCAGTTAATAGTTTGCGCAACGTTGTTGCCATTGCTACAGGCATCGTGGTGTCACGCTCG
TCGTTTGGTATGGCTTCATTCAGCTCCGGTTCCCAACGATCAAGGCGAGTTACATGATCCCCCATGTTGT
GCAAAAAAGCGGTTAGCTCCTTCGGTCCTCCGATCGTTGTCAGAAGTAAGTTGGCCGCAGTGTTATCACT
CATGGTTATGGCAGCACTGCATAATTCTCTTACTGTCATGCCATCCGTAAGATGCTTTTCTGTGACTGGT
GAGTACTCAACCAAGTCATTCTGAGAATAGTGTATGCGGCGACCGAGTTGCTCTTGCCCGGCGTCAATAC
GGGATAATACCGCGCCACATAGCAGAACTTTAAAAGTGCTCATCATTGGAAAACGTTCTTCGGGGCGAAA
ACTCTCAAGGATCTTACCGCTGTTGAGATCCAGTTCGATGTAACCCACTCGTGCACCCAACTGATCTTCA
GCATCTTTTACTTTCACCAGCGTTTCTGGGTGAGCAAAAACAGGAAGGCAAAATGCCGCAAAAAAGGGAA
TAAGGGCGACACGGAAATGTTGAATACTCATACTCTTCCTTTTTCAATATTATTGAAGCATTTATCAGGG
TTATTGTCTCATGAGCGGATACATATTTGAATGTATTTAGAAAAATAAACAAATAGGGGTTCCGCGCACA
TTTCCCCGAAAAGTGCCACCTGCGAAGTCTTAGAGCCAGATATGCGAGCACCCGGAAGCTCACGATGAGA
ATGGCCAGAC
