>Addgene plasmid #69880 | pTL370 | addgene partial sequence | sequence record 126229 | pCasper-R 5'-GTCGGCAAGAGACATCCACT-3'
AAGGAATAGTATTCTGAGTGTCGTATTGAGTCTGAGTGAGACAGCGATATGATTGTTGATTAACCCTTAG
CATGTCCGTGGGGTTTGAATTAACTCATAATATTAATTAGACGAAATTATTTTTAAAGTTTTATTTTTAA
TAATTTGCGAGTACGCAAAGCTAGAGTTGTTGGTTGGCACACCACAAATATACTGTTGCCGAGCACAATT
CCGCTCGAATTGCCGGCTGTACACTTAAGAAGTTCCTACTGCAGGTAATGAATTGCCGCGGTGCGGGTGC
CAGGGCGTGCCCTTGGGCTCCCCGGGCGCGTACTCCACGAATTCTTGCATGCAATGCGGCCGCAGTAATT
TGTCTTCGATGTATGCATAACAATCACCACGTTACATTCCTATTTGAATTGCGCGCTCTTCCCAGCAGCA
AGTTGGCAGTCCGATAGTTGCGTTTTTAGGCTGGCAACACCCTCCAGCTTCAACCAGACATTCAAGTATA
CAGAATTTTTCTAAAAGAAAGTTGATTGTGAATCGAGCTCTCAAGCGAATAGGATCGTCTGCGTTGTATG
GAGTTTAATCCGAAATATAAGTGTAATAATTGCCCAAAGTGAAGTAAAACCTAGTGCTAACCAAGGAGCA
AAGCATCCGTGAATAAAAAAAAACAAAAAAGCAACTTAAAGCCAGTCTTTTTCGTGGCTTTGGCATCATC
AATAACTAAGCCAACAAATCGCTCTGAAAATCGCCAACTGGCGACAGAAATCAACGGGAAAACTTCATTC
CGAGTTTAAAAATGTTTTATT
